Addgene plasmid #203938: pC0.386
Purpose: Up Flank. Neutral site. Up flanking sequence of glycogen synthase A1 (glgA1, FEK30_14880) in Synechococcus sp. PCC 11901.
Depositing lab: Alistair McCormick. Depositing organization: University of Edinburgh. Publication: A toolbox to engineer the highly productive cyanobacterium Synechococcus sp. PCC 11901. Victoria AJ, Selao TT, Moreno-Cabezuelo JA, Mills LA, Gale GAR, Lea-Smith DJ, McCormick AJ. Plant Physiol. 2024 May 7:kiae261. doi: 10.1093/plphys/kiae261. PubMed 38713768.
Backbone
  Vector backbone: n/a
  Vector type: Synthetic Biology
Growth in bacteria
  Bacterial resistance: Spectinomycin, 50 μg/mL
  Growth temperature: 37°C
  Growth strain: DH5alpha
  Copy number: High Copy
Gene/Insert
  Gene/Insert name: glgA1 UP
  Species: Synechococcus sp. PCC 11901
  Cloning method: Restriction Enzyme; 5′ cloning site unknown (unknown if destroyed)
Terms and licenses: Academic/Nonprofit Terms; Industry Terms: Not Available to Industry
Depositor comments: 11901 toolkit compatible with CyanoGate Kit
How to cite: pC0.386 was a gift from Alistair McCormick (Addgene plasmid # 203938 ; http://n2t.net/addgene:203938 ; RRID:Addgene_203938)
