[The description below was written by a language model from this plasmid's Addgene catalogue record and pLannotate feature annotations shown in this document.]
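Description:
pC0.386 is a small (about 3.2 kb) synthetic-biology part plasmid from a toolkit for engineering the fast-growing cyanobacterium Synechococcus sp. PCC 11901, described by the depositor as compatible with the CyanoGate modular cloning kit. The record does not name a backbone. The feature table shows a minimal E. coli propagation vector: a high-copy ColE1/pUC-type origin of replication and an aadA gene, which confers spectinomycin (and streptomycin) resistance and matches the catalogued spectinomycin selection. Upstream of aadA sit an AmpR (bla) promoter annotation and short fragments resembling an integron integrase and a gentamicin acetyltransferase. These are most likely remnants of the integron-derived cassette from which aadA was taken rather than functional genes. A very short lacI fragment is also annotated and appears to be vestigial.

The payload, "glgA1 UP", is the sequence flanking the upstream side of the glycogen synthase A1 gene (glgA1, FEK30_14880) of PCC 11901, a locus the depositor treats as a neutral site. The only annotation in the insert region is a roughly 650 bp partial match, on the reverse strand, to ureD, a urease accessory protein from the related strain Synechococcus sp. PCC 7002. This presumably reflects a neighbouring gene in the native genomic sequence, although the record does not confirm it. The plasmid contains no promoter, reporter or expression cassette for cyanobacterial use. It serves as a source of an upstream homology arm, which would be assembled with a matching downstream flank and a cargo or marker cassette to build constructs that integrate into, or replace, the glgA1 locus by homologous recombination. The exact cloning sites are not recorded.
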