Features (pLannotate 1.2.2; 7 found; start..end, strand, type, name):
    110..214     +  promoter       AmpR promoter: bla
    205..285     -  CDS            int (fragment): INT2_ECOLX - Protein inferred from homology: Swiss-Prot protein existence level 3. Putative integrase believed to be involved in the insertion of antibiotic resistance genes into plasmids and transposons. From Escherichia coli.
    373..429     +  CDS            GmR (fragment): gentamycin acetyltransferase; aacC1; confers resistance to gentamycin
    436..1224    +  CDS            aadA: S3AD_ECOLX - Experimental evidence at protein level: Swiss-Prot protein existence level 1. Mediates bacterial resistance to the antibiotics streptomycin and spectinomycin. From Escherichia coli.
   1398..1986    +  rep_origin     ori: high-copy-number ColE1/pMB1/pBR322/pUC origin of replication
   2169..2218    +  CDS            lacI (fragment): lac repressor; lacI; The lac repressor binds to the lac operator to inhibit transcription in E. coli. This inhibition can be relieved by adding lactose or isopropyl-β-D-thiogalactopyranoside (IPTG).
   2234..2887    -  CDS            ureD (fragment): URED_SYNP2 - Protein inferred from homology: Swiss-Prot protein existence level 3. Required for maturation of urease via the functional incorporation of the urease nickel metallocenter. From Synechococcus sp. (strain ATCC 27264 / PCC 7002 / PR-6) (Agmenellum quadruplicatum).
>Addgene plasmid #203938 | pC0.386 | addgene full sequence | sequence record 406805 | Addgene NGS Result
GTGGCTCTTCAGTGGACGAAAGGGCCTCGTGATACGCCTATTTTTATAGGTTAATGTCATGATAATAATG
GTTTCTTAGACGTCAGGTGGCACTTTTCGGGGAAATGTGCGCGGAACCCCTATTTGTTTATTTTTCTAAA
TACATTCAAATATGTATCCGCTCATGAGACAATAACCCTGATAAATGCTTCAATAATATTGAAAAAGGAA
GAGTATGCGCTCACGCAACTGGTCCAGAACCTTGACCGAACGCAGCGGTGGTAACGGCGCAGTGGCGGTT
TTCATGGCTTGTTATGACTGTTTTTTTTTGGGGTACAGTCTATGCCTCGGGCATCCAAGCAGCAAGCGCG
TTACGCCGTGGGTCGATGTTTGATGTTATGGAGCAGCAACGATGTTACGCAGCAGGGCAGTCGCCCTAAA
ACAAAGTTAAACATCATGAGGGAAGCGGTGATCGCCGAAGTATCGACTCAACTATCAGAGGTAGTTGGCG
TCATCGAGCGCCATCTCGAACCGACGTTGCTGGCCGTACATTTGTACGGCTCCGCAGTGGATGGCGGCCT
GAAGCCACACAGCGATATTGATTTGCTGGTTACGGTGACCGTAAGGCTTGATGAAACAACGCGGCGAGCT
TTGATCAACGACCTTTTGGAAACTTCGGCTTCCCCTGGAGAGAGCGAGATTCTCCGCGCTGTAGAAGTCA
CCATTGTTGTGCACGACGACATCATTCCGTGGCGTTATCCAGCTAAGCGCGAACTGCAATTTGGAGAATG
GCAGCGCAATGACATTCTTGCAGGTATCTTCGAGCCAGCCACGATCGACATTGATCTGGCTATCTTGCTG
ACAAAAGCAAGAGAACATAGCGTTGCCTTGGTAGGTCCAGCGGCGGAGGAACTCTTTGATCCGGTTCCTG
AACAGGATCTATTTGAGGCGCTAAATGAAACCTTAACGCTATGGAACTCGCCGCCCGACTGGGCTGGCGA
TGAGCGAAATGTAGTGCTTACGTTGTCCCGCATTTGGTACAGCGCAGTAACCGGCAAAATCGCGCCGAAG
GATGTCGCTGCCGACTGGGCAATGGAGCGCCTGCCGGCCCAGTATCAGCCCGTCATACTTGAAGCTAGAC
AGGCTTATCTTGGACAAGAAGAAGATCGCTTGGCCTCGCGCGCAGATCAGTTGGAAGAATTTGTCCATTA
CGTAAAAGGCGAGATCACCAAGGTAGTCGGCAAATAACTGTCAGACCAAGTTTACTCATATATACTTTAG
ATTGATTTAAAACTTCATTTTTAATTTAAAAGGATCTAGGTGAAGATCCTTTTTGATAATCTCATGACCA
AAATCCCTTAACGTGAGTTTTCGTTCCACTGAGCGTCAGACCCCGTAGAAAAGATCAAAGGATCTTCTTG
AGATCCTTTTTTTCTGCGCGTAATCTGCTGCTTGCAAACAAAAAAACCACCGCTACCAGCGGTGGTTTGT
TTGCCGGATCAAGAGCTACCAACTCTTTTTCCGAAGGTAACTGGCTTCAGCAGAGCGCAGATACCAAATA
CTGTTCTTCTAGTGTAGCCGTAGTTAGGCCACCACTTCAAGAACTCTGTAGCACCGCCTACATACCTCGC
TCTGCTAATCCTGTTACCAGTGGCTGCTGCCAGTGGCGATAAGTCGTGTCTTACCGGGTTGGACTCAAGA
CGATAGTTACCGGATAAGGCGCAGCGGTCGGGCTGAACGGGGGGTTCGTGCACACAGCCCAGCTTGGAGC
GAACGACCTACACCGAACTGAGATACCTACAGCGTGAGCTATGAGAAAGCGCCACGCTTCCCGAAGGGAG
AAAGGCGGACAGGTATCCGGTAAGCGGCAGGGTCGGAACAGGAGAGCGCACGAGGGAGCTTCCAGGGGGA
AACGCCTGGTATCTTTATAGTCCTGTCGGGTTTCGCCACCTCTGACTTGAGCGTCGATTTTTGTGATGCT
CGTCAGGGGGGCGGAGCCTATGGAAAAACGCCAGCAACGCGGCCTTTTTACGGTTCCTGGCCTTTTGCTG
GCCTTTTGCTCACATGTTCTTTCCTGCGTTATCCCCTGATTCTGTGGATAACCGTATTACCGCCTTTGAG
TGAGCTGATACCGCTCGCCGCAGCCGAACGACCGAGCGCAGCGAGTCAGTGAGCGAGGAAGCGGAAGAGC
GCCCAATACGCAAACCGCCTCTCCCCGCGCGTTGGCCGATTCATTAATCACTCTGTGGTCTCAGGAGTCG
CTAATCTCTAAACCCACCAAAGCCAGGCTTCCCACCACCGGCTGATTATTCAGGCCATTCCAGGCAGCAA
AGACTTCTGGATTTCCCGGCAGCCATTGGCGATCGCCCCAGAGCAGTTCATCATCTTGCCAAATTTCTGT
CAGCCCCCGCCAGTTACCAGAGATGAATTTTTCGCCCCGGGCCGTGCGCCCAAACCGAAGAACTTCCCAG
CCACACCACACCGCACCGGGAGCCAGATTGACCCGCAAGCTCTGATGATATTCTGCCCCATCGAAAATAA
TCATTTCCTGGGGAAAGTATTCCAAAATGCTGCCCGGTGCCTGGTTAATAATGCCGTCCTGCTGCGCCGT
TTCCCCGTTAGTACGATAAATTTTGTTGGCCGCCGCCGTTGTGAGGAAAACATGACTTTCTGGCTTCAGT
TCGAGATCCAGAGATAGGCGATCGCCGCCGACAATGCCCCCTGCCGTGTGGAGCAAGACCGTGTGACACA
CTCGATTTCCTTCCGGATAAAAAGGCCGCTGGATGCGAAACGGCGCTTGGGTAAAACAGCGTTGCATTTC
CGTCCTGCCCTGGCGTTGCCCGTAAATTAAGCCCACCTTGCCGTGCCAGGGCTGCGCTTTGTGAATCACC
TGTTGTTGATCTTGCATTTTTGTCTGAAATTGATGGGATTAGGGGGACTAAAAATTGCTGCCAAAACAGC
CCCCAACAGCAGTCTATTTTCCCGATCATCCCACTGATCCGGGCAGACCCAACGGCGATCGCCAAATATT
TTGTTCCTAAAACAATGGAGCAAACAAACCTCAAGAATCCTAATCACACTTCCGCCCCCGTATAGTTGCC
GCTCACAGACAGATGCTTTATCTTTGAAAAAATTTTACGAATTTCCCATTCTTTCAGAAACATAAGGAGT
AATGTGAGACCACGAA
